>Addgene plasmid #246062 | pBA1543 | addgene full sequence | sequence record 488909 | Addgene NGS Result
AAAAAACTGCAAAAAATAGTTTGACAGGACACGTGTCCAACTTTAAGATGTACCCAAAGTTGGACACGTG
TCCAACTTTGAATTCAAAAGATCTTTTAAGAAGGAGATATACTGATGATTGAAGATATTAAGGGTGCGAA
ACCACATACTGAAGAGAAAATCGGTAAAGTAAATGCTATTAAAGACGCTGAAGTTCGTTTAGGACTTATC
TTTGATGCTTTATATGATGAATTCTGGGAAGCACTAGATAATTGCGAAGACTGTGAATTCGCGAAGAATT
ATGCTGAAAGTCTCGATCAGTTAACTATTGCTAAAACGAAACTCAAAGAAGCCAGTATGTGGGCTTGTCG
TGCAGTGTTCCAACCAGAGGAAAAATACTAAAGGATCTCCAGGCATCAAATAAAACGAAAGGCTCAGTCG
AAAGACTGGGCCTTTCGTTTTATCTGTTGTTTGTCGGTGAACGCTCTCTACTAGAGTCACACTGGCTCAC
CTTCGGGTGGGCCTTTCTGCGTTTATAGAAGACCAAGGAGGACTTTGGCAGGTGCTCTCCTGAGTAGGAC
AAATCCGCCGCCCTAGACCTAGGGTACGGGTTTTGCTGCCCGCAAACGGGCTGTTCTGGTGTTGCTAGTT
TGTTATCAGAATCGCAGATCCGGCTTCAGCCGGTTTGCCGGCTGAAAGCACTATTTCTTCCAGAATTGCC
ATGATTTTTTCCCCACGGGAGGCGTCACTGGCTCCCGTGTTGTCGGCAGCTTTGATTCGATAAGCAGCAT
CGCCTGTTTCAGGCTGTCTATGTGTGACTGTTGAGCTGTAACAAGTTGTCTCAGGTGTTCAATTTCATGT
TCTAGTTGCTTTGTTTTACTGGTTTCACCTGTTCTATTAGGTGTTACATGCTGTTCATCTGTTACATTGT
CGATCTGTTCATGGTGAACAGCTTTGAATGCACCAAAAACTCGTAAAAGCTCTGATGTATCTATCTTTTT
TACACCGTTTTCATCTGTGCATATGGACAGTTTTCCCTTTGATATGTAACGGTGAACAGTTGTTCTACTT
TTGTTTGTTAGTCTTGATGCTTCACTGATAGATACAAGAGCCATAAGAACCTCAGATCCTTCCGTATTTA
GCCAGTATGTTCTCTAGTGTGGTTCGTTGTTTTTGCGTGAGCCATGAGAACGAACCATTGAGATCATACT
TACTTTGCATGTCACTCAAAAATTTTGCCTCAAAACTGGTGAGCTGAATTTTTGCAGTTAAAGCATCGTG
TAGTGTTTTTCTTAGTCCGTTATGTAGGTAGGAATCTGATGTAATGGTTGTTGGTATTTTGTCACCATTC
ATTTTTATCTGGTTGTTCTCAAGTTCGGTTACGAGATCCATTTGTCTATCTAGTTCAACTTGGAAAATCA
ACGTATCAGTCGGGCGGCCTCGCTTATCAACCACCAATTTCATATTGCTGTAAGTGTTTAAATCTTTACT
TATTGGTTTCAAAACCCATTGGTTAAGCCTTTTAAACTCATGGTAGTTATTTTCAAGCATTAACATGAAC
TTAAATTCATCAAGGCTAATCTCTATATTTGCCTTGTGAGTTTTCTTTTGTGTTAGTTCTTTTAATAACC
ACTCATAAATCCTCATAGAGTATTTGTTTTCAAAAGACTTAACATGTTCCAGATTATATTTTATGAATTT
TTTTAACTGGAAAAGATAAGGCAATATCTCTTCACTAAAAACTAATTCTAATTTTTCGCTTGAGAACTTG
GCATAGTTTGTCCACTGGAAAATCTCAAAGCCTTTAACCAAAGGATTCCTGATTTCCACAGTTCTCGTCA
TCAGCTCTCTGGTTGCTTTAGCTAATACACCATAAGCATTTTCCCTACTGATGTTCATCATCTGAGCGTA
TTGGTTATAAGTGAACGATACCGTCCGTTCTTTCCTTGTAGGGTTTTCAATCGTGGGGTTGAGTAGTGCC
ACACAGCATAAAATTAGCTTGGTTTCATGCTCCGTTAAGTCATAGCGACTAATCGCTAGTTCATTTGCTT
TGAAAACAACTAATTCAGACATACATCTCAATTGGTCTAGGTGATTTTAATCACTATACCAATTGAGATG
GGCTAGTCAATGATAATTACTAGTCCTTTTCCTTTGAGTTGTGGGTATCTGTAAATTCTGCTAGACCTTT
GCTGGAAAACTTGTAAATTCTGCTATACCCTCTGTAAATTCCGCTAGACCTTTGTGTGTTTTTTTTGTTT
ATATTCAAGTGGTTATAATTTATAGAATAAAGAAAGAATAAAAAAAGATAAAAAGAATAGATCCCAGCCC
TGTGTATAACTCACTACTTTAGTCAGTTCCGCAGTATTACAAAAGGATGTCGCAAACGCTGTTTGCTCCT
CTACAAAACAGACCTTAAAACCCTAAAGGCTTAAGTAGCACCCTCGCAAGCTCGGGCAAATCGCTGAATA
TTCCTTTTGTCTCCGACCATCAGGCACCTGAGTCGCTGTCTTTTTCGTGACATTCAGTTCGCTGCGCTCA
CGGCTCTGGCAGTGAATGGGGGTAAATGGCACTACAGGCGCCTTTTATGGATTCATGCAAGGAAACTACC
CATAATACAAGAAAAGCCCGTCACGGGCTTCTCAGGGCGTTTTATGGCGGGTCTGCTATGTGGTGCTATC
TGACTTTTTGCTGTTCAGCAGTTCCTGCCCTCTGATTTTCCAGTCTGACCACTTCGGATTATCCCGTGAC
AGGTCATTCAGACTGGCTAATGCACCCAGTAAGGCAGCGGTATCATCAACAGGCTTACCCGTCTTACTGT
CCCTGTGTCAGATTTCTTACTTTATTCAGGCGATTACGTGTTACAACCAATTAACCAATTCTGATTAGAA
AAACTCATCGAGCATCAAATGAAACTGCAATTTATTCATATCAGGATTATCAATACCATATTTTTGAAAA
AGCCGTTTCTGTAATGAAGGAGAAAACTCACCGAGGCAGTTCCATAGGATGGCAAGATCCTGGTATCGGT
CTGCGATTCCGACTCGTCCAACATCAATACAACCTATTAATTTCCCCTCGTCAAAAATAAGGTTATCAAG
TGAGAAATCACCATGAGTGACGACTGAATCCGGTGAGAATGGCAAAAGCTTATGCATTTCTTTCCAGACT
TGTTCAACAGGCCAGCCATTACGCTCGTCATCAAAATCACTCGCATCAACCAAACCGTTATTCATTCGTG
ATTGCGCCTGAGCGAGGCGAAATACGCGATCGCTGTTAAAAGGACAATTACAAACAGGAATCGAATGCAA
CCGGCGCAGGAACACTGCCAGCGCATCAACAATATTTTCACCTGAATCAGGATATTCTTCTAATACCTGG
AATGCTGTTTTCCCGGGGATCGCAGTGGTGAGTAACCATGCATCATCAGGAGTACGGATAAAATGCTTGA
TGGTCGGAAGAGGCATAAATTCCGTCAGCCAGTTTAGTCTGACCATCTCATCTGTAACATCATTGGCAAC
GCTACCTTTGCCATGTTTCAGAAACAACTCTGGCGCATCGGGCTTCCCATACAATCGATAGATTGTCGCA
CCTGATTGCCCGACATTATCGCGAGCCCATTTATACCCATATAAATCAGCATCCATGTTGGAATTTAATC
GCGGCCTGGAGCAAGACGTTTCCCGTTGAATATGGCTCATAACACCCCTTGTATTACTGTTTATGTAAGC
AGACAGTTTTATTGTTCATGATGATATATTTTTATCTTGTGCAATGTAACATCAGAGATTTTGAGACACA
ACGTGGCTTTGTTGAATAAATCGAACTTTTGCTGAGTTGAAGGATCAGCACCTGCCCGAACCAGAGACTT
ATCTCAGGACGTCTTACGAAAATAACTCAAGCTGAATAACGTGCTGCAGATGGCGGGTGAATGCGGCATC
GTCTACCTCCGGCATTCCCAGCACGTAAATCCCGTCCAGTCCACAGACCAGCGAAATCAGCCGCCAGGCG
ATATTTTCGGCGCTATCGCGCAGGGTAAATTCGCCAGCGGCATGGCCCGCGCGAATGATCCTGACCGCTT
CGTCATGCCACAGGTTCATGGTCAGCAGGTACGCGCTTTTGATTTCCGGATCGCTGTCGGCCAGCAGCTG
CGCCTGGCGCCACAGGCGGATATAGGGCTCCAGCCGTCCGTCCTCGCTGCCGAGGGCGGAAAACAGCTGT
TCACGCCAGCCGGCGGTGCGCGAAAGGCGCTGCAGATCCATCATCTCGCGGATCACGCGGATAAACGCCT
GGGATTTTAGCTCGCCGGAGGAGGTGAAATGGTGGTGGACCTGGCCTGCGGCGACGCCCGCGGCGGTGGC
GATGTTGCGGACCGTCATACCGGTAAACCCTTGATCCAGCGCGACGCGCATGGCGGCCTGCATGATGGTT
TCCCGACGTTCTTCGCGATTCAGATAGCCCATATTGTCACCTCCTTATCCACACATTATACGAGCCGGAT
GATTAATGGGGAACCTTACCAGAGGGCGCCCCAGCTGGCAATTCCTCTTAAGTAAGTAAGAGTATACGTA
TATCGGCTAATAACGTATTAAGGCGCTTCGGCGCCTTTTTTTATGGGGGTATTTTCATCCCAATCCACAC
GTCCAACGCACAGCAAACACCACGTCGACCCTATCAGCTGCGTGCTTTCTATGAGTCGTTGCTGCATAAC
Features (pLannotate 1.2.2; 8 found; start..end, strand, type, name):
    115..378     +  CDS            y06G: Y06G_BPT4 - Also known as 62.5, vs.4. Protein predicted: Swiss-Prot protein existence level 4. From Enterobacteria phage T4 (Bacteriophage T4).
    397..468     +  terminator     rrnB T1 terminator: transcription terminator T1 from the E. coli rrnB gene
    484..511     +  terminator     T7Te terminator: phage T7 early transcription terminator
    544..564     +  terminator     rrnB T1 terminator (fragment): Escherichia coli rrnB; transcription terminator T1 from the E. coli rrnB gene
   1102..2052    -  CDS            Rep101: RepA protein needed for replication with the pSC101 origin; rep101
   2100..2322    -  rep_origin     pSC101 ori: low-copy replication origin that requires the Rep101 protein
   2865..3680    -  CDS            KanR: aminoglycoside phosphotransferase; aph(3')-Ia; confers resistance to kanamycin in bacteria or G418 (Geneticin®) in eukaryotes
   4464..4487    -  promoter       trc promoter (fragment): strong E. coli promoter; hybrid between the trp and lac UV5 promoters
