[The description below was written by a language model from this plasmid's Addgene catalogue record and pLannotate feature annotations shown in this document.]
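Description:
pBA1543 is a 4,690 nt bacterial expression plasmid built on a pSC101-type backbone and assembled by Golden Gate cloning. Replication depends on the pSC101 origin together with the plasmid-encoded Rep101 (RepA) initiator protein, and selection is by kanamycin resistance through the aph(3')-Ia aminoglycoside phosphotransferase gene. The catalogue entry lists the plasmid as high copy, whereas the pSC101 origin is conventionally low copy. The record does not say whether the Rep101 gene carries a copy-number-raising change, so this discrepancy cannot be resolved from the information given.

The payload is a mutant form of Anti-CBASS 2 (Acb2) carrying a Y8A substitution. The catalogue gives the species as E. coli, but the annotated coding sequence matches the bacteriophage T4 protein Y06G (also called vs.4), consistent with the stated purpose of expressing T4 Acb2. Acb2 is a phage-encoded inhibitor that counters cyclic-nucleotide-based bacterial defence by binding the signalling molecules. The specific effect of Y8A is not stated in the record. Expression is described as driven by the pJEx promoter, which is not itself annotated in the feature table. The only promoter hit is a short trc promoter fragment on the opposite strand, far upstream of the insert, whose role is not explained. Downstream of the open reading frame sit the rrnB T1 and T7Te terminators, followed by a further rrnB T1 fragment, which insulate the cassette from the rest of the plasmid.

The associated work concerns CRISPR-Cas10 signalling-based immunity, so the construct most likely serves as a mutant comparison for wild-type Acb2 in bacterial phage-defence experiments, although the record does not say so explicitly.
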