Addgene plasmid #246062: pBA1543
Purpose: Bacterial expression of mutant T4 Acb2 (Y8A) under control of the pJex promoter
Depositing lab: Jennifer Doudna. Depositing organization: University of California, Berkeley. Publication: A miniature CRISPR-Cas10 enzyme confers immunity by an inverse signaling pathway. Doherty EE, Adler BA, Yoon PH, Hsieh K, Loi K, Armbuster EG, Lahiri A, Bolling CS, Wilcox XE, Akkati A, Iavarone AT, Pogliano J, Doudna JA. bioRxiv [Preprint]. 2025 Apr 1:2025.03.28.646030. doi: 10.1101/2025.03.28.646030. PubMed 40196485.
Backbone
  Vector backbone: SC101
  Vector type: Bacterial Expression
Growth in bacteria
  Bacterial resistance: Kanamycin, 50 μg/mL
  Growth temperature: 37°C
  Growth strain: NEB 10-beta
  Copy number: High Copy
Gene/Insert
  Gene/Insert name: Anti CBASS 2
  Species: E. coli
  Mutation: Y8A
  Promoter: pJEX promoter
  Cloning method: Golden Gate
Terms and licenses: Academic/Nonprofit Terms; Industry Terms: Not Available to Industry
Depositor comments: Please visit https://doi.org/10.1101/2025.03.28.646030 for the bioRxiv preprint.
How to cite: pBA1543 was a gift from Jennifer Doudna (Addgene plasmid # 246062 ; http://n2t.net/addgene:246062 ; RRID:Addgene_246062)
